Addgene plasmid #159748: pTEE
Purpose: Egg cell-specific promoter-controlled expression of 3×FLAG-NLS-zCas9-NLS. Contains gRNA scaffold for insertion of target sequence (U6-26 promoter). Selection of transgenic seeds by mTomato fluoresce.
Depositing lab: Wolfgang Lukowitz. Publication: Targeted mutagenesis of the Arabidopsis GROWTH-REGULATING FACTOR (GRF) gene family suggests competition of multiplexed sgRNAs for Cas9 apoprotein. Angulo J, Astin CP, Bauer O , Blash KJ, Bowen NM, Chukwudinma NJ, Dinofrio AS, Faletti DO, Ghulam AM, Gusinde-Duffy CM, Horace KJ, Ingram AM, Isaack KE, Kiser RJ, Kobylanski JS, Long MR, Manning GA, Morales JM, Nguyen KH, Pham RT, Phillips MH, Reel TW, Seo JE, Vo HD, Wukuson AM, Yeary KA, Zheng GY, Lukowitz W. bioRxiv 10.1101/2020.08.16.253203.
Backbone
  Vector backbone: pCambia
  Vector type: Plant Expression, CRISPR
Growth in bacteria
  Bacterial resistance: Kanamycin, 50 μg/mL
  Growth temperature: 37°C
  Growth strain: DH5alpha
  Growth instructions: Confers Kanamycin resistance in Agrobacterium.
  Copy number: High Copy
Gene/Insert
  Gene/Insert name: gRNA scaffold
  Species: Synthetic
Terms and licenses: Academic/Nonprofit Terms; Industry Terms: Not Available to Industry
Depositor comments: Modified from the pHEE401E T-DNA vector described by Wang &al. (2015) Genome Biol 16: 144, doi:10.1186/s13059-015-0715-0: the Hygromycin selection maker of the T-DNA was exchanged with a cassette enabling selection on the basis of mTomato-fluorescence in seeds. Please visit https://www.biorxiv.org/content/10.1101/2020.08.16.253203v1 for BioRxiv preprint
How to cite: pTEE was a gift from Wolfgang Lukowitz (Addgene plasmid # 159748 ; http://n2t.net/addgene:159748 ; RRID:Addgene_159748)
