[The description below was written by a language model from this plasmid's Addgene catalogue record and pLannotate feature annotations shown in this document.]
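Description:
pTEE is a pCambia-based binary T-DNA vector for CRISPR/Cas9 mutagenesis in plants, delivered by Agrobacterium. According to the depositor it was derived from pHEE401E by replacing the hygromycin selection marker of the T-DNA with a cassette that lets transgenic seeds be identified by mTomato fluorescence. The backbone carries a high-copy ColE1/pUC-type origin with the pBR322 bom region for propagation in E. coli. For maintenance in Agrobacterium it has the pVS1 oriV together with the RepA replication and StaA stability genes. An aphA-3 kanamycin resistance gene provides selection in both hosts.

Between the nopaline-type right and left border repeats, the T-DNA holds three functional units. The first is a Streptococcus pyogenes gRNA scaffold, described in the record as driven by the U6-26 promoter and arranged to accept a user-supplied target sequence. The promoter itself is not called in the automated annotation. Fragments of integron-derived Pc promoter, gentamicin and spectinomycin/streptomycin resistance sequences sit just upstream of the scaffold. They probably form a replaceable stuffer at the guide cloning site, though the record does not say so. The second unit is 3×FLAG-NLS-zCas9-NLS, expressed from an egg cell-specific promoter (also unannotated) and terminated by the pea rbcS-E9 terminator. Restricting Cas9 expression to the egg cell is intended to favour heritable, non-mosaic edits. The third unit is the Tomato fluorescent protein reporter followed by a CaMV polyadenylation signal; its promoter is not stated.

The associated work used the vector for targeted, multiplexed mutagenesis of an Arabidopsis gene family. The fluorescent seed marker allows transformants to be picked visually without antibiotic selection.
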