Features (pLannotate 1.2.2; 20 found; start..end, strand, type, name):
      1..76      +  misc_RNA       gRNA scaffold: guide RNA scaffold for the Streptococcus pyogenes CRISPR/Cas9 system
   1688..1707    +  CDS            2xFLAG (fragment): two tandem FLAG® epitope tags
   1763..5863    +  CDS            cas9: CAS9_STRP1 - Also known as csn1 From Streptococcus pyogenes serotype M1.
   5921..6553    +  terminator     E9 terminator: terminator and polyadenylation signal from the pea rbcS-E9 gene
   7403..8100    +  CDS            dTomato (fragment): dimeric variant of DsRed fluorescent protein (Shaner et al., 2004) mammalian codon-optimized
   8365..8539    +  polyA_signal   CaMV poly(A) signal: cauliflower mosaic virus polyadenylation signal
   8617..8641    -  misc_feature   LB T-DNA repeat: left border repeat from nopaline C58 T-DNA
   9066..9860    +  CDS            KanR: aminoglycoside phosphotransferase; aphA-3; confers resistance to kanamycin
   9947..10535   +  rep_origin     ori: high-copy-number ColE1/pMB1/pBR322/pUC origin of replication
  10721..10861   -  misc_feature   bom: basis of mobility region from pBR322
  10963..11002   -  CDS            rop (fragment): Rop protein, which maintains plasmids at low copy number; rop
  11205..11399   -  rep_origin     pVS1 oriV: origin of replication for the Pseudomonas plasmid pVS1 (Heeb et al., 2000)
  11465..12538   -  CDS            pVS1 RepA: replication protein from the Pseudomonas plasmid pVS1 (Heeb et al., 2000)
  12967..13596   -  CDS            pVS1 StaA: stability protein from the Pseudomonas plasmid pVS1 (Heeb et al., 2000)
  14156..14557   -  CDS            Y4CG_SINFN (fragment): Protein inferred from homology: Swiss-Prot protein existence level 3. From Sinorhizobium fredii (strain NBRC 101917 / NGR234).
  14897..14921   -  misc_feature   RB T-DNA repeat: right border repeat from nopaline C58 T-DNA
  14987..15141   -  CDS            lacZα (fragment): LacZα fragment of β-galactosidase; lacZ fragment
  15591..15614   +  promoter       Pc promoter (fragment): intI1 (promoter lies within the coding sequence); class 1 integron promoter
  15790..15846   +  CDS            GmR (fragment): gentamycin acetyltransferase; aacC1; confers resistance to gentamycin
  15857..16644   +  CDS            SmR (fragment): aminoglycoside adenylyltransferase (Murphy, 1985); aadA; confers resistance to spectinomycin and streptomycin
>Addgene plasmid #159748 | pTEE | addgene full sequence | sequence record 313816 | Addgene NGS Result
GTTTTAGAGCTAGAAATAGCAAGTTAAAATAAGGCTAGTCCGTTATCAACTTGAAAAAGTGGCACCGAGT
CGGTGCTTTTTTTTGCAAAATTTTCCAGATCGATTTCTTCTTCCTCTGTTCTTCGGCGTTCAATTTCTGG
GGTTTTCTCTTCGTTTTCTGTAACTGAAACCTAAAATTTGACCTAAAAAAAATCTCAAATAATATGATTC
AGTGGTTTTGTACTTTTCAGTTAGTTGAGTTTTGCAGTTCCGATGAGATAAACCAATACCATGGTTATAC
TAGTGAATAAAAGCATTTGCGTTTGGTTTATCATTGCGTTTATACAAGGACAGAGATCCACTGAGCTGGA
ATAGCTTAAAACCATTATCAGAACAAAATAAACCATTTTTTGTTAAGAATCAGAGCATAGTAAACAACAG
AAACAACCTAAGAGAGGTAACTTGTCCAAGAAGATAGCTAATTATATCTATTTTATAAAAGTTATCATAG
TTTGTAAGTCACAAAAGATGCAAATAACAGAGAAACTAGGAGACTTGAGAATATACATTCTTGTATATTT
GTATTCGAGATTGTGAAAATTTGACCATAAGTTTAAATTCTTAAAAAGATATATCTGATCTAGGTGATGG
TTATAGACTGTAATTTTACCACATGTTTAATGATGGATAGTGACACACATGACACATCGACAACACTATA
GCATCTTATTTAGATTACAACATGAAATTTTTCTGTAATACATGTCTTTGTACATAATTTAAAAGTAATT
CCTAAGAAATATATTTATACAAGGAGTTTAAAGAAAACATAGCATAAAGTTCAATGAGTAGTAAAAACCA
TATACAGTATATAGCATAAAGTTCAATGAGTTTATTACAAAAGCATTGGTTCACTTTCTGTAACACGACG
TTAAACCTTCGTCTCCAATAGGAGCGCTACTGATTCAACATGCCAATATATACTAAATACGTTTCTACAG
TCAAATGCTTTAACGTTTCATGATTAAGTGACTATTTACCGTCAATCCTTTCCCATTCCTCCCACTAATC
CAACTTTTTAATTACTCTTAAATCACCACTAAGCTAGTAACGCCTATCATGAATTAGCTCTACTAAATCT
AGCAACCTTTCAAATTTGCAGTATTGCAGGTGTCTCTGTGTCTTTAAAATAGTTGCCTTATGATTTCTTC
GGTTTCAAGATGATCAAATAGTTATAGATTTCATGCTCACACATGCTCATTAGATGTGTACATACTTTAC
TTACCCAAATCTATTTTCTCGCAAAGATTTTGATGGTAAAGCTGATTTGGTTCTATTGAACTAAATCAAA
CGAGTTTCAGACTGAGTGATTCTAATCCGGCCCATTAGCCCCTAAACAGACCCACTAATTACGCAGCTTT
TAATAGAGTAATTACACCTAGTTTACCCACTAAACCACTAAGCACTAATTATCTCACAATCTAATGAGCT
TCCCTCGTAATTACTTGGGCTTTCACTCTACCATTTATTTGTAACAGTCAAGTCTCTACTGTCTCTATAT
AAACTCTCTAAAGTTAACACACAATTCTCATCACAAACAAATCAACCAAAGCAACTTCTACTCTTTCTTC
TTTCGACCTTATCAATCTGTTGAGAAATCTAGATGGATTACAAGGACCACGACGGGGATTACAAGGACCA
CGACATTGATTACAAGGATGATGATGACAAGATGGCTCCGAAGAAGAAGAGGAAGGTTGGCATCCACGGG
GTGCCAGCTGCTGACAAGAAGTACTCGATCGGCCTCGATATTGGGACTAACTCTGTTGGCTGGGCCGTGA
TCACCGACGAGTACAAGGTGCCCTCAAAGAAGTTCAAGGTCCTGGGCAACACCGATCGGCATTCCATCAA
GAAGAATCTCATTGGCGCTCTCCTGTTCGACAGCGGCGAGACGGCTGAGGCTACGCGGCTCAAGCGCACC
GCCCGCAGGCGGTACACGCGCAGGAAGAATCGCATCTGCTACCTGCAGGAGATTTTCTCCAACGAGATGG
CGAAGGTTGACGATTCTTTCTTCCACAGGCTGGAGGAGTCATTCCTCGTGGAGGAGGATAAGAAGCACGA
GCGGCATCCAATCTTCGGCAACATTGTCGACGAGGTTGCCTACCACGAGAAGTACCCTACGATCTACCAT
CTGCGGAAGAAGCTCGTGGACTCCACAGATAAGGCGGACCTCCGCCTGATCTACCTCGCTCTGGCCCACA
TGATTAAGTTCAGGGGCCATTTCCTGATCGAGGGGGATCTCAACCCGGACAATAGCGATGTTGACAAGCT
GTTCATCCAGCTCGTGCAGACGTACAACCAGCTCTTCGAGGAGAACCCCATTAATGCGTCAGGCGTCGAC
GCGAAGGCTATCCTGTCCGCTAGGCTCTCGAAGTCTCGGCGCCTCGAGAACCTGATCGCCCAGCTGCCGG
GCGAGAAGAAGAACGGCCTGTTCGGGAATCTCATTGCGCTCAGCCTGGGGCTCACGCCCAACTTCAAGTC
GAATTTCGATCTCGCTGAGGACGCCAAGCTGCAGCTCTCCAAGGACACATACGACGATGACCTGGATAAC
CTCCTGGCCCAGATCGGCGATCAGTACGCGGACCTGTTCCTCGCTGCCAAGAATCTGTCGGACGCCATCC
TCCTGTCTGATATTCTCAGGGTGAACACCGAGATTACGAAGGCTCCGCTCTCAGCCTCCATGATCAAGCG
CTACGACGAGCACCATCAGGATCTGACCCTCCTGAAGGCGCTGGTCAGGCAGCAGCTCCCCGAGAAGTAC
AAGGAGATCTTCTTCGATCAGTCGAAGAACGGCTACGCTGGGTACATTGACGGCGGGGCCTCTCAGGAGG
AGTTCTACAAGTTCATCAAGCCGATTCTGGAGAAGATGGACGGCACGGAGGAGCTGCTGGTGAAGCTCAA
TCGCGAGGACCTCCTGAGGAAGCAGCGGACATTCGATAACGGCAGCATCCCACACCAGATTCATCTCGGG
GAGCTGCACGCTATCCTGAGGAGGCAGGAGGACTTCTACCCTTTCCTCAAGGATAACCGCGAGAAGATCG
AGAAGATTCTGACTTTCAGGATCCCGTACTACGTCGGCCCACTCGCTAGGGGCAACTCCCGCTTCGCTTG
GATGACCCGCAAGTCAGAGGAGACGATCACGCCGTGGAACTTCGAGGAGGTGGTCGACAAGGGCGCTAGC
GCTCAGTCGTTCATCGAGAGGATGACGAATTTCGACAAGAACCTGCCAAATGAGAAGGTGCTCCCTAAGC
ACTCGCTCCTGTACGAGTACTTCACAGTCTACAACGAGCTGACTAAGGTGAAGTATGTGACCGAGGGCAT
GAGGAAGCCGGCTTTCCTGTCTGGGGAGCAGAAGAAGGCCATCGTGGACCTCCTGTTCAAGACCAACCGG
AAGGTCACGGTTAAGCAGCTCAAGGAGGACTACTTCAAGAAGATTGAGTGCTTCGATTCGGTCGAGATCT
CTGGCGTTGAGGACCGCTTCAACGCCTCCCTGGGGACCTACCACGATCTCCTGAAGATCATTAAGGATAA
GGACTTCCTGGACAACGAGGAGAATGAGGATATCCTCGAGGACATTGTGCTGACACTCACTCTGTTCGAG
GACCGGGAGATGATCGAGGAGCGCCTGAAGACTTACGCCCATCTCTTCGATGACAAGGTCATGAAGCAGC
TCAAGAGGAGGAGGTACACCGGCTGGGGGAGGCTGAGCAGGAAGCTCATCAACGGCATTCGGGACAAGCA
GTCCGGGAAGACGATCCTCGACTTCCTGAAGAGCGATGGCTTCGCGAACCGCAATTTCATGCAGCTGATT
CACGATGACAGCCTCACATTCAAGGAGGATATCCAGAAGGCTCAGGTGAGCGGCCAGGGGGACTCGCTGC
ACGAGCATATCGCGAACCTCGCTGGCTCGCCAGCTATCAAGAAGGGGATTCTGCAGACCGTGAAGGTTGT
GGACGAGCTGGTGAAGGTCATGGGCAGGCACAAGCCTGAGAACATCGTCATTGAGATGGCCCGGGAGAAT
CAGACCACGCAGAAGGGCCAGAAGAACTCACGCGAGAGGATGAAGAGGATCGAGGAGGGCATTAAGGAGC
TGGGGTCCCAGATCCTCAAGGAGCACCCGGTGGAGAACACGCAGCTGCAGAATGAGAAGCTCTACCTGTA
CTACCTCCAGAATGGCCGCGATATGTATGTGGACCAGGAGCTGGATATTAACAGGCTCAGCGATTACGAC
GTCGATCATATCGTTCCACAGTCATTCCTGAAGGATGACTCCATTGACAACAAGGTCCTCACCAGGTCGG
ACAAGAACCGGGGCAAGTCTGATAATGTTCCTTCAGAGGAGGTCGTTAAGAAGATGAAGAACTACTGGCG
CCAGCTCCTGAATGCCAAGCTGATCACGCAGCGGAAGTTCGATAACCTCACAAAGGCTGAGAGGGGCGGG
CTCTCTGAGCTGGACAAGGCGGGCTTCATCAAGAGGCAGCTGGTCGAGACACGGCAGATCACTAAGCACG
TTGCGCAGATTCTCGACTCACGGATGAACACTAAGTACGATGAGAATGACAAGCTGATCCGCGAGGTGAA
GGTCATCACCCTGAAGTCAAAGCTCGTCTCCGACTTCAGGAAGGATTTCCAGTTCTACAAGGTTCGGGAG
ATCAACAATTACCACCATGCCCATGACGCGTACCTGAACGCGGTGGTCGGCACAGCTCTGATCAAGAAGT
ACCCAAAGCTCGAGAGCGAGTTCGTGTACGGGGACTACAAGGTTTACGATGTGAGGAAGATGATCGCCAA
GTCGGAGCAGGAGATTGGCAAGGCTACCGCCAAGTACTTCTTCTACTCTAACATTATGAATTTCTTCAAG
ACAGAGATCACTCTGGCCAATGGCGAGATCCGGAAGCGCCCCCTCATCGAGACGAACGGCGAGACGGGGG
AGATCGTGTGGGACAAGGGCAGGGATTTCGCGACCGTCAGGAAGGTTCTCTCCATGCCACAAGTGAATAT
CGTCAAGAAGACAGAGGTCCAGACTGGCGGGTTCTCTAAGGAGTCAATTCTGCCTAAGCGGAACAGCGAC
AAGCTCATCGCCCGCAAGAAGGACTGGGATCCGAAGAAGTACGGCGGGTTCGACAGCCCCACTGTGGCCT
ACTCGGTCCTGGTTGTGGCGAAGGTTGAGAAGGGCAAGTCCAAGAAGCTCAAGAGCGTGAAGGAGCTGCT
GGGGATCACGATTATGGAGCGCTCCAGCTTCGAGAAGAACCCGATCGATTTCCTGGAGGCGAAGGGCTAC
AAGGAGGTGAAGAAGGACCTGATCATTAAGCTCCCCAAGTACTCACTCTTCGAGCTGGAGAACGGCAGGA
AGCGGATGCTGGCTTCCGCTGGCGAGCTGCAGAAGGGGAACGAGCTGGCTCTGCCGTCCAAGTATGTGAA
CTTCCTCTACCTGGCCTCCCACTACGAGAAGCTCAAGGGCAGCCCCGAGGACAACGAGCAGAAGCAGCTG
TTCGTCGAGCAGCACAAGCATTACCTCGACGAGATCATTGAGCAGATTTCCGAGTTCTCCAAGCGCGTGA
TCCTGGCCGACGCGAATCTGGATAAGGTCCTCTCCGCGTACAACAAGCACCGCGACAAGCCAATCAGGGA
GCAGGCTGAGAATATCATTCATCTCTTCACCCTGACGAACCTCGGCGCCCCTGCTGCTTTCAAGTACTTC
GACACAACTATCGATCGCAAGAGGTACACAAGCACTAAGGAGGTCCTGGACGCGACCCTCATCCACCAGT
CGATTACCGGCCTCTACGAGACGCGCATCGACCTGTCTCAGCTCGGGGGCGACAAGCGGCCAGCGGCGAC
GAAGAAGGCGGGGCAGGCGAAGAAGAAGAAGTGAGCTCAGAGCTTTCGTTCGTATCATCGGTTTCGACAA
CGTTCGTCAAGTTCAATGCATCAGTTTCATTGCGCACACACCAGAATCCTACTGAGTTTGAGTATTATGG
CATTGGGAAAACTGTTTTTCTTGTACCATTTGTTGTGCTTGTAATTTACTGTGTTTTTTATTCGGTTTTC
GCTATCGAACTGTGAAATGGAAATGGATGGAGAAGAGTTAATGAATGATATGGTCCTTTTGTTCATTCTC
AAATTAATATTATTTGTTTTTTCTCTTATTTGTTGTGTGTTGAATTTGAAATTATAAGAGATATGCAAAC
ATTTTGTTTTGAGTAAAAATGTGTCAAATCGTGGCCTCTAATGACCGAAGTTAATATGAGGAGTAAAACA
CTTGTAGTTGTACCATTATGCTTATTCACTAGGCAACAAATATATTTTCAGACCTAGAAAAGCTGCAAAT
GTTACTGAATACAAGTATGTCCTCTTGTGTTTTAGACATTTATGAACTTTCCTTTATGTAATTTTCCAGA
ATCCTTGTCAGATTCTAATCATTGCTTTATAATTATAGTTATACTCATGGATTTGTAGTTGAGTATGAAA
ATATTTTTTAATGCATTTTATGACTTGCCAATTGATTGACAACGAATTCGGGCCCATTTAAATAGGCGAA
AGGGGTTTAGGGTTTAAGCTCAGACTTCTATTGGAGTAAATGGGACGGTGTCACATTTTCCGTTTTGGAA
ATGAACTTTGGGCTCACGTTATGGGCTATTAGATATTTGATGGGCTTTCTAGTAAATACAATATAAGTTA
TTGGGCTTAGTTTAAATAAGCCCATGTTGGAAATATTTGACACATGTCTTGGCTACTAGTGCTAAACATG
CAACCGAACAGTTGTCGAGACAAGTCGCAGCATATACAATGGATCAAACACGCCTAGTGTCGCCGCGTCT
CGCTCATGTGTCACCTTGTTTCCTCGTTTTTTTTTAATTTTTCATAAGTTCTTTTGTTTTATCTTCAATA
CAAATTTTTGGCTGTATCTTGCAAACTCTTCGATCATATCGCCAATATACGTGAACACTGGTGATCTAAT
TTGTTGTGTTAATTGTTAAATTTAGATTCTATTCTCCGGTTTAAAAGTGAATTATATGTATCATGGTTAA
AACATTGTAAGTAAGATGATAATAAAATGATAAATTTAGTTGATGGATAACGTGAAGCAAAAAATGAGAT
AGATACATTTGATTTTGTCGTATTTTGACATATGCGGAGAGTGAGCTACGCGCATGAAGATCAAGAGACA
CTTGCTCGAGCTCACAGAGTGACGTGTAAAAAGCTTAGACTGAAGTCCCCATGCAAACCTAATCCTACGT
GGCTCAAACCACGAGCTCACTTGACAATATATAAACTCCTCCTAAGTCCCGTTCTCTTCATCCATCTCTC
ACAACAAACAAAAAGAAAATGGTTAAGCTCAGCAATCTCCTCGTTGGATCTATGAGCAAGGGCGAGGAGG
TCATCAAAGAGTTCATGCGCTTCAAGGTGCGCATGGAGGGCTCCATGAACGGCCACGAGTTCGAGATCGA
GGGCGAGGGCGAGGGCCGCCCCTACGAGGGCACCCAGACCGCCAAGCTGAAGGTGACCAAGGGCGGCCCC
CTGCCCTTCGCCTGGGACATCCTGTCCCCCCAGTTCATGTACGGCTCCAAGGCGTACGTGAAGCACCCCG
CCGACATCCCCGATTACAAGAAGCTGTCCTTCCCCGAGGGCTTCAAGTGGGAGCGCGTGATGAACTTCGA
GGACGGCGGTCTGGTGACCGTGACCCAGGACTCCTCCCTGCAGGACGGCACGCTGATCTACAAGGTGAAG
ATGCGCGGCACCAACTTCCCCCCCGACGGCCCCGTAATGCAGAAGAAGACCATGGGCTGGGAGGCCTCCA
CCGAGCGCCTGTACCCCCGCGACGGCGTGCTGAAGGGCGAGATCCACCAGGCCCTGAAGCTGAAGGACGG
CGGCCACTACCTGGTGGAGTTCAAGACCATCTACATGGCCAAGAAGCCCGTGCAACTGCCCGGCTACTAC
TACGTGGACACCAAGCTGGACATCACCTCCCACAACGAGGACTACACCATCGTGGAACAGTACGAGCGCT
CCGAGGGCCGCCACCACCTGTTCCTGTACGGCATGGACGAGCTGTACAAGCTTAAGAAGAAGAAATTCAA
GCGTGAAGAGCAAGCAAGGAAAGCTAAGGTGAACAATGAGAAAAAGACGGAAATAGTGAAACCAGAGAGT
TGTAGCAATGAAGGAGATGTCAAGGATCTGAAAAGAAAGGACTCTGAGGATGGAAACGAGGGTGAGGAAG
AAGAAGCTTCTTCGAAACCGAAAAAGCCAAAAGTTGCTCTTTCTCATCTTCAGGACATTGACGACACAGA
AGCTGATCAAGAAGAAGAGTAATCTAGTCTCGAGTTTCTCCATAATAATGTGTGAGTAGTTCCCAGATAA
GGGAATTAGGGTTCCTATAGGGTTTCGCTCATGTGTTGAGCATATAAGAAACCCTTAGTATGTATTTGTA
TTTGTAAAATACTTCTATCAATAAAATTTCTAATTCCTAAAACCAAAATCCAGTACTAAAATCCAGATCC
CCCGAATTAATTCGGCGTTAATTCAGTACATTAAAAACGTCCGCAATGTGTTATTAAGTTGTCTAAGCGT
CAATTTGTTTACACCACAATATATCCTGCCACCAGCCAGCCAACAGCTCCCCGACCGGCAGCTCGGCACA
AAATCACCACTCGATACAGGCAGCCCATCAGTCCGGGACGGCGTCAGCGGGAGAGCCGTTGTAAGGCGGC
AGACTTTGCTCATGTTACCGATGCTATTCGGAAGAACGGCAACTAAGCTGCCGGGTTTGAAACACGGATG
ATCTCGCGGAGGGTAGCATGTTGATTGTAACGATGACAGAGCGTTGCTGCCTGTGATCACCGCGGTTTCA
AAATCGGCTCCGTCGATACTATGTTATACGCCAACTTTGAAAACAACTTTGAAAAAGCTGTTTTCTGGTA
TTTAAGGTTTTAGAATGCAAGGAACAGTGAATTGGAGTTCGTCTTGTTATAATTAGCTTCTTGGGGTATC
TTTAAATACTGTAGAAAAGAGGAAGGAAATAATAAATGGCTAAAATGAGAATATCACCGGAATTGAAAAA
ACTGATCGAAAAATACCGCTGCGTAAAAGATACGGAAGGAATGTCTCCTGCTAAGGTATATAAGCTGGTG
GGAGAAAATGAAAACCTATATTTAAAAATGACGGACAGCCGGTATAAAGGGACCACCTATGATGTGGAAC
GGGAAAAGGACATGATGCTATGGCTGGAAGGAAAGCTGCCTGTTCCAAAGGTCCTGCACTTTGAACGGCA
TGATGGCTGGAGCAATCTGCTCATGAGTGAGGCCGATGGCGTCCTTTGCTCGGAAGAGTATGAAGATGAA
CAAAGCCCTGAAAAGATTATCGAGCTGTATGCGGAGTGCATCAGGCTCTTTCACTCCATCGACATATCGG
ATTGTCCCTATACGAATAGCTTAGACAGCCGCTTAGCCGAATTGGATTACTTACTGAATAACGATCTGGC
CGATGTGGATTGCGAAAACTGGGAAGAAGACACTCCATTTAAAGATCCGCGCGAGCTGTATGATTTTTTA
AAGACGGAAAAGCCCGAAGAGGAACTTGTCTTTTCCCACGGCGACCTGGGAGACAGCAACATCTTTGTGA
AAGATGGCAAAGTAAGTGGCTTTATTGATCTTGGGAGAAGCGGCAGGGCGGACAAGTGGTATGACATTGC
CTTCTGCGTCCGGTCGATCAGGGAGGATATCGGGGAAGAACAGTATGTCGAGCTATTTTTTGACTTACTG
GGGATCAAGCCTGATTGGGAGAAAATAAAATATTATATTTTACTGGATGAATTGTTTTAGTACCTAGAAT
GCATGACCAAAATCCCTTAACGTGAGTTTTCGTTCCACTGAGCGTCAGACCCCGTAGAAAAGATCAAAGG
ATCTTCTTGAGATCCTTTTTTTCTGCGCGTAATCTGCTGCTTGCAAACAAAAAAACCACCGCTACCAGCG
GTGGTTTGTTTGCCGGATCAAGAGCTACCAACTCTTTTTCCGAAGGTAACTGGCTTCAGCAGAGCGCAGA
TACCAAATACTGTCCTTCTAGTGTAGCCGTAGTTAGGCCACCACTTCAAGAACTCTGTAGCACCGCCTAC
ATACCTCGCTCTGCTAATCCTGTTACCAGTGGCTGCTGCCAGTGGCGATAAGTCGTGTCTTACCGGGTTG
GACTCAAGACGATAGTTACCGGATAAGGCGCAGCGGTCGGGCTGAACGGGGGGTTCGTGCACACAGCCCA
GCTTGGAGCGAACGACCTACACCGAACTGAGATACCTACAGCGTGAGCTATGAGAAAGCGCCACGCTTCC
CGAAGGGAGAAAGGCGGACAGGTATCCGGTAAGCGGCAGGGTCGGAACAGGAGAGCGCACGAGGGAGCTT
CCAGGGGGAAACGCCTGGTATCTTTATAGTCCTGTCGGGTTTCGCCACCTCTGACTTGAGCGTCGATTTT
TGTGATGCTCGTCAGGGGGGCGGAGCCTATGGAAAAACGCCAGCAACGCGGCCTTTTTACGGTTCCTGGC
CTTTTGCTGGCCTTTTGCTCACATGTTCTTTCCTGCGTTATCCCCTGATTCTGTGGATAACCGTATTACC
GCCTTTGAGTGAGCTGATACCGCTCGCCGCAGCCGAACGACCGAGCGCAGCGAGTCAGTGAGCGAGGAAG
CGGAAGAGCGCCTGATGCGGTATTTTCTCCTTACGCATCTGTGCGGTATTTCACACCGCATATGGTGCAC
TCTCAGTACAATCTGCTCTGATGCCGCATAGTTAAGCCAGTATACACTCCGCTATCGCTACGTGACTGGG
TCATGGCTGCGCCCCGACACCCGCCAACACCCGCTGACGCGCCCTGACGGGCTTGTCTGCTCCCGGCATC
CGCTTACAGACAAGCTGTGACCGTCTCCGGGAGCTGCATGTGTCAGAGGTTTTCACCGTCATCACCGAAA
CGCGCGAGGCAGGGTGCCTTGATGTGGGCGCCGGCGGTCGAGTGGCGACGGCGCGGCTTGTCCGCGCCCT
GGTAGATTGCCTGGCCGTAGGCCAGCCATTTTTGAGCGGCCAGCGGCCGCGATAGGCCGACGCGAAGCGG
CGGGGCGTAGGGAGCGCAGCGACCGAAGGGTAGGCGCTTTTTGCAGCTCTTCGGCTGTGCGCTGGCCAGA
CAGTTATGCACAGGCCAGGCGGGTTTTAAGAGTTTTAATAAGTTTTAAAGAGTTTTAGGCGGAAAAATCG
CCTTTTTTCTCTTTTATATCAGTCACTTACATGTGTGACCGGTTCCCAATGTACGGCTTTGGGTTCCCAA
TGTACGGGTTCCGGTTCCCAATGTACGGCTTTGGGTTCCCAATGTACGTGCTATCCACAGGAAACAGACC
TTTTCGACCTTTTTCCCCTGCTAGGGCAATTTGCCCTAGCATCTGCTCCGTACATTAGGAACCGGCGGAT
GCTTCGCCCTCGATCAGGTTGCGGTAGCGCATGACTAGGATCGGGCCAGCCTGCCCCGCCTCCTCCTTCA
AATCGTACTCCGGCAGGTCATTTGACCCGATCAGCTTGCGCACGGTGAAACAGAACTTCTTGAACTCTCC
GGCGCTGCCACTGCGTTCGTAGATCGTCTTGAACAACCATCTGGCTTCTGCCTTGCCTGCGGCGCGGCGT
GCCAGGCGGTAGAGAAAACGGCCGATGCCGGGATCGATCAAAAAGTAATCGGGGTGAACCGTCAGCACGT
CCGGGTTCTTGCCTTCTGTGATCTCGCGGTACATCCAATCAGCTAGCTCGATCTCGATGTACTCCGGCCG
CCCGGTTTCGCTCTTTACGATCTTGTAGCGGCTAATCAAGGCTTCACCCTCGGATACCGTCACCAGGCGG
CCGTTCTTGGCCTTCTTCGTACGCTGCATGGCAACGTGCGTGGTGTTTAACCGAATGCAGGTTTCTACCA
GGTCGTCTTTCTGCTTTCCGCCATCGGCTCGCCGGCAGAACTTGAGTACGTCCGCAACGTGTGGACGGAA
CACGCGGCCGGGCTTGTCTCCCTTCCCTTCCCGGTATCGGTTCATGGATTCGGTTAGATGGGAAACCGCC
ATCAGTACCAGGTCGTAATCCCACACACTGGCCATGCCGGCCGGCCCTGCGGAAACCTCTACGTGCCCGT
CTGGAAGCTCGTAGCGGATCACCTCGCCAGCTCGTCGGTCACGCTTCGACAGACGGAAAACGGCCACGTC
CATGATGCTGCGACTATCGCGGGTGCCCACGTCATAGAGCATCGGAACGAAAAAATCTGGTTGCTCGTCG
CCCTTGGGCGGCTTCCTAATCGACGGCGCACCGGCTGCCGGCGGTTGCCGGGATTCTTTGCGGATTCGAT
CAGCGGCCGCTTGCCACGATTCACCGGGGCGTGCTTCTGCCTCGATGCGTTGCCGCTGGGCGGCCTGCGC
GGCCTTCAACTTCTCCACCAGGTCATCACCCAGCGCCGCGCCGATTTGTACCGGGCCGGATGGTTTGCGA
CCGCTCACGCCGATTCCTCGGGCTTGGGGGTTCCAGTGCCATTGCAGGGCCGGCAGGCAACCCAGCCGCT
TACGCCTGGCCAACCGCCCGTTCCTCCACACATGGGGCATTCCACGGCGTCGGTGCCTGGTTGTTCTTGA
TTTTCCATGCCGCCTCCTTTAGCCGCTAAAATTCATCTACTCATTTATTCATTTGCTCATTTACTCTGGT
AGCTGCGCGATGTATTCAGATAGCAGCTCGGTAATGGTCTTGCCTTGGCGTACCGCGTACATCTTCAGCT
TGGTGTGATCCTCCGCCGGCAACTGAAAGTTGACCCGCTTCATGGCTGGCGTGTCTGCCAGGCTGGCCAA
CGTTGCAGCCTTGCTGCTGCGTGCGCTCGGACGGCCGGCACTTAGCGTGTTTGTGCTTTTGCTCATTTTC
TCTTTACCTCATTAACTCAAATGAGTTTTGATTTAATTTCAGCGGCCAGCGCCTGGACCTCGCGGGCAGC
GTCGCCCTCGGGTTCTGATTCAAGAACGGTTGTGCCGGCGGCGGCAGTGCCTGGGTAGCTCACGCGCTGC
GTGATACGGGACTCAAGAATGGGCAGCTCGTACCCGGCCAGCGCCTCGGCAACCTCACCGCCGATGCGCG
TGCCTTTGATCGCCCGCGACACGACAAAGGCCGCTTGTAGCCTTCCATCCGTGACCTCAATGCGCTGCTT
AACCAGCTCCACCAGGTCGGCGGTGGCCCATATGTCGTAAGGGCTTGGCTGCACCGGAATCAGCACGAAG
TCGGCTGCCTTGATCGCGGACACAGCCAAGTCCGCCGCCTGGGGCGCTCCGTCGATCACTACGAAGTCGC
GCCGGCCGATGGCCTTCACGTCGCGGTCAATCGTCGGGCGGTCGATGCCGACAACGGTTAGCGGTTGATC
TTCCCGCACGGCCGCCCAATCGCGGGCACTGCCCTGGGGATCGGAATCGACTAACAGAACATCGGCCCCG
GCGAGTTGCAGGGCGCGGGCTAGATGGGTTGCGATGGTCGTCTTGCCTGACCCGCCTTTCTGGTTAAGTA
CAGCGATAACCTTCATGCGTTCCCCTTGCGTATTTGTTTATTTACTCATCGCATCATATACGCAGCGACC
GCATGACGCAAGCTGTTTTACTCAAATACACATCACCTTTTTAGACGGCGGCGCTCGGTTTCTTCAGCGG
CCAAGCTGGCCGGCCAGGCCGCCAGCTTGGCATCAGACAAACCGGCCAGGATTTCATGCAGCCGCACGGT
TGAGACGTGCGCGGGCGGCTCGAACACGTACCCGGCCGCGATCATCTCCGCCTCGATCTCTTCGGTAATG
AAAAACGGTTCGTCCTGGCCGTCCTGGTGCGGTTTCATGCTTGTTCCTCTTGGCGTTCATTCTCGGCGGC
CGCCAGGGCGTCGGCCTCGGTCAATGCGTCCTCACGGAAGGCACCGCGCCGCCTGGCCTCGGTGGGCGTC
ACTTCCTCGCTGCGCTCAAGTGCGCGGTACAGGGTCGAGCGATGCACGCCAAGCAGTGCAGCCGCCTCTT
TCACGGTGCGGCCTTCCTGGTCGATCAGCTCGCGGGCGTGCGCGATCTGTGCCGGGGTGAGGGTAGGGCG
GGGGCCAAACTTCACGCCTCGGGCCTTGGCGGCCTCGCGCCCGCTCCGGGTGCGGTCGATGATTAGGGAA
CGCTCGAACTCGGCAATGCCGGCGAACACGGTCAACACCATGCGGCCGGCCGGCGTGGTGGTGTCGGCCC
ACGGCTCTGCCAGGCTACGCAGGCCCGCGCCGGCCTCCTGGATGCGCTCGGCAATGTCCAGTAGGTCGCG
GGTGCTGCGGGCCAGGCGGTCTAGCCTGGTCACTGTCACAACGTCGCCAGGGCGTAGGTGGTCAAGCATC
CTGGCCAGCTCCGGGCGGTCGCGCCTGGTGCCGGTGATCTTCTCGGAAAACAGCTTGGTGCAGCCGGCCG
CGTGCAGTTCGGCCCGTTGGTTGGTCAAGTCCTGGTCGTCGGTGCTGACGCGGGCATAGCCCAGCAGGCC
AGCGGCGGCGCTCTTGTTCATGGCGTAATGTCTCCGGTTCTAGTCGCAAGTATTCTACTTTATGCGACTA
AAACACGCGACAAGAAAACGCCAGGAAAAGGGCAGGGCGGCAGCCTGTCGCGTAACTTAGGACTTGTGCG
ACATGTCGTTTTCAGAAGACGGCTGCACTGAACGTCAGAAGCCGACTGCACTATAGCAGCGGAGGGGTTG
GATCAAAGTACTTTGATCCCGAGGGGAACCCTGTGGTTGGCATGCACATACAAATGGACGAACGGATAAA
CCTTTTCACGCCCTTTTAAATATCCGATTATTCTAATAAACGCTCTTTTCTCTTAGGTTTACCCGCCAAT
ATATCCTGTCAAACACTGATAGTTTAAACTGAAGGCGGGAAACGACAATCTGATCCAAGCTCAAGCTGCT
CTAGCATTCGCCATTCAGGCTGCGCAACTGTTGGGAAGGGCGATCGGTGCGGGCCTCTTCGCTATTACGC
CAGCTGGCGAAAGGGGGATGTGCTGCAAGGCGATTAAGTTGGGTAACGCCAGGGTTTTCCCAGTCACGAC
GTTGTAAAACGACGGCCAGTGCCAAGCTTCGACTTGCCTTCCGCACAATACATCATTTCTTCTTAGCTTT
TTTTCTTCTTCTTCGTTCATACAGTTTTTTTTTGTTTATCAGCTTACATTTTCTTGAACCGTAGCTTTCG
TTTTCTTCTTTTTAACTTTCCATTCGGAGTTTTTGTATCTTGTTTCATAGTTTGTCCCAGGATTAGAATG
ATTAGGCATCGAACCTTCAAGAATTTGATTGAATAAAACATCTTCATTCTTAAGATATGAAGATAATCTT
CAAAAGGCCCCTGGGAATCTGAAAGAAGAGAAGCAGGCCCATTTATATGGGAAAGAACAATAGTATTTCT
TATATAGGCCCATTTAAGTTGAAAACAATCTTCAAAAGTCCCACATCGCTTAGATAAGAAAACGAAGCTG
AGTTTATATACAGCTAGAGTCGAAGTAGTGATTGGGAGACCAACCCAGTGGACATAAGCCTGTTCGGTTC
GTAAGCTGTAATGCAAGTAGCGTATGCGCTCACGCAACTGGTCCAGAACCTTGACCGAACGCAGCGGTGG
TAACGGCGCAGTGGCGGTTTTCATGGCTTGTTATGACTGTTTTTTTGGGGTACAGTCTATGCCTCGGGCA
TCCAAGCAGCAAGCGCGTTACGCCGTGGGTCGATGTTTGATGTTATGGAGCAGCAACGATGTTACGCAGC
AGGGCAGTCGCCCTAAAACAAAGTTAAACATCATGGGGGAAGCGGTGATCGCCGAAGTATCGACTCAACT
ATCAGAGGTAGTTGGCGTCATCGAGCGCCATCTCGAACCGACGTTGCTGGCCGTACATTTGTACGGCTCC
GCAGTGGATGGCGGCCTGAAGCCACACAGTGATATTGATTTGCTGGTTACGGTGACCGTAAGGCTTGATG
AAACAACGCGGCGAGCTTTGATCAACGACCTTTTGGAAACTTCGGCTTCCCCTGGAGAGAGCGAGATTCT
CCGCGCTGTAGAAGTCACCATTGTTGTGCACGACGACATCATTCCGTGGCGTTATCCAGCTAAGCGCGAA
CTGCAATTTGGAGAATGGCAGCGCAATGACATTCTTGCAGGTATCTTCGAGCCAGCCACGATCGACATTG
ATCTGGCTATCTTGCTGACAAAAGCAAGAGAACATAGCGTTGCCTTGGTAGGTCCAGCGGCGGAGGAACT
CTTTGATCCGGTTCCTGAACAGGATCTATTTGAGGCGCTAAATGAAACCTTAACGCTATGGAACTCGCCG
CCCGACTGGGCTGGCGATGAGCGAAATGTAGTGCTTACGTTGTCCCGCATTTGGTACAGCGCAGTAACCG
GCAAAATCGCGCCGAAGGATGTCGCTGCCGACTGGGCAATGGAGCGCCTGCCGGCCCAGTATCAGCCCGT
CATACTTGAAGCTAGACAGGCTTATCTTGGACAAGAAGAAGATCGCTTGGCCTCGCGCGCAGATCAGTTG
GAAGAATTTGTCCACTACGTGAAAGGCGAGATCACCAAGGTAGTCGGCAAATAATGTCTAGCTAGAAATT
CGTTCAAGCCGACGCCGCTTCGCGGCGCGGCTTAACTCAAGCGTTAGATGCACTAAGCACATAATTGCTC
ACAGCCAAACTATCAGGTCAAGTCTGCTTTTATTATTTTTAAGCGTGCATAATAAGCCGGTCTCG
